>Addgene plasmid #126859 | pre_IV_CS6_4323_v1 | addgene full sequence | sequence record 254700 | Addgene NGS Result
TTGAGACCGGGA
[89 nt withheld, positions 13-101]
CGGGATCGGAATTCCGGCCATCGCCCTGATAGACGGTTTTTCGCCCTTTGACGTTGGAGTCCACGTTCTT
TAATAGTGGACTCTTGTTCCAAACTGGAAAACGTCTAGCGGTATCAGCTCACTCAAAGGCGGTAATACGG
TTATCCACAGAATCAGGGGATAACGCAGGAAAGAACATGTGAGCAAAAGGCCAGCAAAAGGCCAGGAACC
GTAAAAAGGCCGCGTTGCTGGCGTTTTTCCACAGGCTCCGCCCCCCTGACGAGCATCACAAAAATCGACG
CTCAAGTCAGAGGTGGCGAAACCCGACAGGACTATAAAGATACCAGGCGTTTCCCCCTGGAAGCTCCCTC
GTGCGCTCTCCTGTTCCGACCCTGCCGCTTACCGGATACCTGTCCGCCTTTCTCCCTTCGGGAAGCGTGG
CGCTTTCTCATAGCTCACGCTGTAGGTATCTCAGTTCGGTGTAGGTCGTTCGCTCCAAGCTGGGCTGTGT
GCACGAACCCCCCGTTCAGCCCGACCGCTGCGCCTTATCCGGTAACTATCGTCTTGAGTCCAACCCGGTA
AGACACGACTTATCGCCACTGGCAGCAGCCACTGGTAACAGGATTAGCAGAGCGAGGTATGTAGGCGGTG
CTACAGAGTTCTTGAAGTGGTGGCCTAACTACGGCTACACTAGAAGAACAGTATTTGGTATCTGCGCTCT
GCTGAAGCCAGTTACCTTCGGAAAAAGAGTTGGTAGCTCTTGATCCGGCAAACAAACCACCGCTGGTAGC
GGTGGTTTTTTTGTTTGCAAGCAGCAGATTACGCGCAGAAAAAAAGGATCTCAAGAAGATCCTTTGATCT
TTTCTACGGGGTCTGACGCTCAGTGGAACGAAAACTCACGTTAAGGGATTTTGGTCATGAGATTATCAAA
AAGGATCTTCACCTAGATCCTTTTAAATTAAAAATGAAGTTTTAAATCAATCTAAAGTATATATGAGTAA
ACTTGGTCTGACAGCTCGAGGCTTGGATTCTCACCAATAAAAAACGCCCGGCGGCAACCGAGCGTTCTGA
ACAAATCCAGATGGAGTTCTGAGGTCATTACTGGATCTATCAACAGGAGTCCAAGCGAGCTCGATATCAA
ATTACGCCCCGCCCTGCCACTCATCGCAGTACTGTTGTAATTCATTAAGCATTCTGCCGACATGGAAGCC
ATCACAAACGGCATGATGAACCTGAATCGCCAGCGGCATCAGCACCTTGTCGCCTTGCGTATAATATTTG
CCCATGGTGAAAACGGGGGCGAAGAAGTTGTCCATATTGGCCACGTTTAAATCAAAACTGGTGAAACTCA
CCCAGGGATTGGCTGAGACGAAAAACATATTCTCAATAAACCCTTTAGGGAAATAGGCCAGGTTTTCACC
GTAACACGCCACATCTTGCGAATATATGTGTAGAAACTGCCGGAAATCGTCGTGGTATTCACTCCAGAGC
GATGAAAACGTTTCAGTTTGCTCATGGAAAACGGTGTAACAAGGGTGAACACTATCCCATATCACCAGCT
CACCGTCTTTCATTGCCATACGAAATTCCGGATGAGCATTCATCAGGCGGGCAAGAATGTGAATAAAGGC
CGGATAAAACTTGTGCTTATTTTTCTTTACGGTCTTTAAAAAGGCCGTAATATCCAGCTGAACGGTCTGG
TTATAGGTACATTGAGCAACTGACTGAAATGCCTCAAAATGTTCTTTACGATGCCATTGGGATATATCAA
CGGTGGTATATCCAGTGATTTTTTTCTCCATTTTAGCTTCCTTAGCTCCTGAAAATCTCGATAACTCAAA
AAATACGCCCGGTAGTGATCTTATTTCATTATGGTGAAAGTTGGAACCTCTTACGTGCCCGATCAAGGTT
CCGCGCACATTTCCCCGAAAAGTGCCACCTGACGTCTAAGAAACCATTATTATCATGACATTAACCTATA
AAAATAGGCGTATCACGAGGCAGAATTTCAGCCTCCCCATCGCCCTGATAGACGGTTTTTCGCCCTTTGA
CGTTGGAGTCCACGTTCTTT
[37 nt withheld, positions 2152-2188]
ACCCTATCTCGGGCAAGCTTGTAGTCTAACGGCAGGTCAGCAGGCCCGAATCTTCGGATTGTTGCTGCAG
CACTCTATAAGGCTGACTAGTCCGCCAAGAGTTTTTTAAAACATCAGTGGTACTTATGGAACGACAAACG
GGTAGTGATCCACCTTTTTGGTAATATCCCCTGCGGGAAGCTATGGGTGGGCGGCCCCGTGCGTGCATGC
AGTCGGACCTTCCCTTTGCGCTTAGCCGTCCCGCGTTTCGGCGAAGAGCTCCTTCGTATGGTATATTCCC
GTTCCCAAAACGATCGGGATGCGGAGACGCTCAGCCAGGAATAGCTTCGCTACATCTCGACCCTGGCTGC
CCCCATCCGTAGAAGCCGGCACCTAGCTGCTAAACTAACTCGGTAACCCCAATAACGAACTGATTGAGTG
CCATCGTGTAAGCGGTGCGAGTCACGCCTGGTTTCAGTAATTAGACCAGGGATTCCTTAAGTTATCTCCT
GGGACTGAAGAAGTGAGGGAAAGAACGGACATCGAGTTGTGATATACGTCCAACTTCCGGCGTACGACGG
TATTCTGCCTTCTACGAGTGGCCTTAGTCGAACAAATTACATTAGCTCAACGGTCGCTCGTCCTGCCAGT
ATACTGACCCGTACCTTACGATATCTTGACCAAACCCTTGCACGGTTTGGCAGTGCAATTCACTAGGGGC
GCTAGCCCGTCTATGACTTACCCCTAGTGTTTAGCATACGAAGGAAGTTTCTTCTTATTCAACACTGAGT
TAGTAGCGGGTTAGCGAGGATTACTGTTCAGCTGAACTCCGTGGGATATGGCGGGCGATAACTTTCAAGA
TCGCCCTGTTTCCTGTGTCGGTCCAGGTTGACATACTCCATCTAATCAGCGTAGGATGATCTGTGGGGAA
CCTACACTACTTGCGGTTGTTTTATCCGGTCTAGACTCACAGTCCTCGTTGTCGTACATGATGGCCCAAC
ATGCCCTACGGCGCCTTGTGCACAGGTACAGGAGGCAAGTCAGGCGGTCAAGGACCATAAAGCGATCTAT
CGACATTTATACAGAGCAGAATGCGTAAAGGGCTTGAGCATGTCGCCACAGCGACACTTCTCGCCGTGAT
GTTACTTTAGGTTATAACCACGACTGCATCCAAGGTGCCGCCGGTACGGAAGGCACTATCTAGCGCAACT
GTATAAAAGATGCACCGTTAGAACAGCCGCGCGTCCGGAGGTTTATGTATGTGAACACAACGCACCCACT
CGAGCTGTTGGTTCCGTCGTTACGCCGAGTAAGACGTATAGGCGAGACAGGCATAGCCTAAAGAGGAGTA
CCACAAAAATCATATGTTCTCCAAATCCCAGATGTCTTTCCATTCTATTAGGGACCGGATGGGCCGGACG
ACCGCTGGGGCAAAAGGTCCGACCTAATGATAGGTGTCCCCGACAGAAGGGTTGCGTTAATGGTCGTGAC
TGGACCCATGCGATGCTTTTCGAGGGGTTTTGCTAGATGAAACTCTGGTGATTAAGGGGGTCATCTTTTA
CGTAATCTACCTGGATGTAAATTTTAGATCTCTCATCACGAGGTCGAGAAGACAACTACAAAGACTGTCA
ATTGATTTGTGTATCGTAAGTGGAGGGCGTGTCATGTAGTCTGTCTGACGGCCTGTCGACTTTGGGCTGT
AGCCACTTTTGATGAGTCCCTCAAAATGCCAATGTTTGCAAGCGCGAGCAAGACCCCCGGGGGGATCGTC
GCAAACTGGTAGCAGTTACCAACCGTATCCATGGTGCAGACATGGGGGCTCCAGAGGCCATGACGCATAA
GCAAAGGATAGTTTGTCAGAACCCGAGGCGCGGACTTGTACCGAACCGGTGAGTAGTAAACAACCTGACA
GCTAATTTAAGAGAAATCGATCATTACGGGGACAGTAGGGTGAAGCATCGGTGTAGGCTATTGTATTATC
GGCAACGAGAGCCCCTTCATCGCACTTAGAGGGTATCAGGACGCGGCTCGCTTCGCGTGGTCCCATACAT
AGGACTATGTCCTAAGATTGCGACTACCATCATGAGGTGACGAATTGTCCGTTTAACGCTTGTCTACTGG
GCAGATCAAGCTTTACTAATACCTCACCCTCGGGGTAAAAAACCTCCGATCCTGATCAGATAATGTACAC
CCGGAACATAACAGTGTACGCTAACAATTTCTAGTTGCATTTTGTAGACGGGCTAAGTCCACGCAAGGGA
GTCGCGATTAGTGCTCGCTGTCCATATATCAAACAGACTAAAATTGGGGTGCTGTGCTTATATAATCCAG
CGCCGCATGGACGGATAAACGTACTCGCGGGGCCAAAGTGTCTCTGTTAAACCAGTTTACCTATATGCTA
TAGTATCTGCACTGGCCAGAAAATAATTGCCACGTCTCACGTGTGCCCGCCCAGTGACCTGCTGAGCCTG
AGGCTTAAAGTTCAAAGCAGCGGCATTCAGGGCATCAACCCAAGCACACACCTGTAACTAGAGTCTTCAA
TGGGAATTCCGCGAATGGCTTCCAATCACTGTGAGAGTATGAGCGGAAACACGTTTTCACCGCACAAGTG
CGCGCTCCCCCCTCCACATTGACTCCCTGAAAACTTGATAAGTAGATATTTCATAATAAGAAAGCCCACA
CGCGACCACCCCGCTCTAAGGAGCTACCCTAACCGAGATAGACACGAAAGGCGTTCGACGTGAATCGGAG
CACCAGCAACAGGGTCGGCCGATGACACATCCCTATGCCTCGATTCATTTGCCTACTATTTTCCCCACGG
CTGGTCTTGGAAGATACTAGCACGATGGTTGGGTTCTTTGAGGAAAAGCTCTTGTTATGCAACCATTTCC
GAGCGCTGCGCCCCAGGCTCTGCTTGCCGGGCACATGTGCGGCGGATCTTACAACAAGGCCGCTATCATC
CTTGGCTCATAGAGAGATTTTTCTGGGTACCCGCAGCCCTCTACAGTTCGCCTATTCGGTTCATGGCATG
AAGGTAAGGTTCGGGTGTTAGGAGAGGTAGAGCGTTGGCGTCATACCCAGCCTTTCTCTTTAATCGCTTC
AGAGACCTCGCATTGTGGACTCTCTAGGTCTGGAGCGAACGCGTATTTACACGGAGTTCTAAATGAATAA
ATATGATTCTTGCTTCTGTACTGCCGACGATTGGCCGTAACATTCGATACGCAGAGTGTGTGGCGACGCC
CGGCTACTCTTAGGCCTCAGGTGGTGTGACAAGCCAACGTGCCTGCAAATGTGTTGATCGAAGTATTGGA
TCACCTCTTCCTCCCACCGGGTCTCGGAATCAATCGTTCACGGGAGGACACCGATTTAGTTCCTATCCTA
GAAACCGCCTCCTCTCGTGCTACGCGCAGTACGTTCTGAGAACTATACCGCGGTAGGTATGCGCATCTGG
CAATAGTGGGTCCTTTATTGAAATGGATTTCGTGGCACGCTGATGCCGTTGCCCATTGGTGGATACCAGA
CCGTGTTCGTCAACTCAATACGGTGGCTAGGAACTTAATAGGGCCCTTATCACACTCATTCCAGTCTCCG
CTTTGTTCCACTGCGTCTTAACACCACTAAGCTGGAATGTCACAATATTACCGGCCACCAAGTTGGACAA
TGAGATGGAGAATTTGGAGTGAAAGTCGTCTGCGAAACGCCATTATTAATTCGTTTGACGTTATTTGAAC
CAATTATGAACGTCACCATGTTGTAATGCATATCGCGCCAGCTCGAAATACACAGATTCGCAGGGGAGCC
ATAGTCAAATAGAATATAGATTATAGCAATGCTCACTCCTACCGTCAGTCATTGCTCTCCCGATAGCGTC
GATGTGGTTAAGCCTCTGATACAATCTCAAGTACTACGTGGAAATTCTCAGTTGAGACTTCGAATACTTC
ACATATTGCAGGATCCGCAATCCTCATGCTGGCGCACGTAGTTAACCTTGAATTAACTGCTCCGGGACGT
CGGGCCTAGGCAGCTTACTCAGACGAGCCGAAGCGTGAGCTTGGTCACTTGGGAGATCCCGGTTACAGCA
TTAAATCTGAATGACCGACTCGTAGCTAGTACAAGAATCCGAAAAAGTAACG
Features (pLannotate 1.2.2; 7 found; start..end, strand, type, name):
     13..101     +  rep_origin     f1 ori (fragment) (sequence withheld): f1 bacteriophage origin of replication; arrow indicates direction of (+) strand synthesis
    117..200     +  rep_origin     f1 ori (fragment): f1 bacteriophage origin of replication; arrow indicates direction of (+) strand synthesis
    337..925     -  rep_origin     ori: high-copy-number ColE1/pMB1/pBR322/pUC origin of replication
   1108..1202    -  terminator     lambda t0 terminator: transcription terminator from phage lambda
   1226..1882    -  CDS            cat: CAT_ECOLX - Experimental evidence at protein level: Swiss-Prot protein existence level 1. This enzyme is an effector of chloramphenicol resistance in bacteria. From Escherichia coli. This protein is used as a marker in many commonly used cloning vectors, such as pACYC184.
   1883..1980    -  promoter       cat promoter: promoter of the E. coli cat gene encoding chloramphenicol acetyltransferase
   2098..2200    +  rep_origin     f1 ori (fragment) (sequence partly withheld): f1 bacteriophage origin of replication; arrow indicates direction of (+) strand synthesis
