[The description below was written by a language model from this plasmid's Addgene catalogue record and pLannotate feature annotations shown in this document.]
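Description:
pre_IV_CS6_4323_v1 is a high-copy bacterial plasmid from a synthetic-biology collection of precursor constructs for making custom single-stranded DNA scaffolds for DNA origami. The catalogue lists the backbone as pSB1A3, a parts-registry vector. That backbone name normally implies ampicillin selection, but both the recorded resistance and the sequenced feature table point to chloramphenicol. The annotation shows a cat (chloramphenicol acetyltransferase) gene driven by its native cat promoter and followed by a lambda t0 terminator, with no ampicillin marker annotated. Replication in E. coli relies on a ColE1/pUC-type high-copy origin.

The payload is a fully synthetic 4,323-base insert, introduced by Gibson assembly, whose sequence is derived from a de Bruijn sequence of order 7. Such a design limits the recurrence of short sequence words, which is useful in a scaffold because it reduces unintended staple binding and internal repeats. The insert is not annotated in the feature table, and most of the roughly 4.1 kb after the last listed feature of the 6,300-nt record carries no recognised parts, as expected for an artificial sequence. Three separate f1 phage origin fragments are annotated, two adjacent ones near the start of the record and one just beyond the cat cassette, so that they bracket the plasmid origin and resistance marker. This layout is suggestive of a split f1 origin, with initiation and termination signals that would restrict single-strand synthesis to the scaffold region and exclude the backbone, but the record does not spell this out. It describes the product only as a 4,323-base scaffold of "compatibility group 4" made by "method IV", without defining those terms.
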