Addgene plasmid #126859: pre_IV_CS6_4323_v1
Purpose: 4323 b scaffold from compatibility group 4, made by method IV, insert based on de Bruijn sequence with the an order of 7
Depositing lab: Hendrik Dietz. Depositing organization: Technische Universitaet Muenchen (TUM). Publication: Custom-Size, Functional, and Durable DNA Origami with Design-Specific Scaffolds. Engelhardt FAS, Praetorius F, Wachauf CH, Bruggenthies G, Kohler F, Kick B, Kadletz KL, Pham PN, Behler KL, Gerling T, Dietz H. ACS Nano. 2019 Apr 22. doi: 10.1021/acsnano.9b01025. PubMed 30990672.
Backbone
  Vector backbone: pSB1A3
  Backbone manufacturer: Idem parts registry
  Vector type: Synthetic Biology
Growth in bacteria
  Bacterial resistance: Chloramphenicol, 25 μg/mL
  Growth temperature: 37°C
  Growth strain: DH5alpha
  Copy number: High Copy
Gene/Insert
  Gene/Insert name: IV_CS6_4323_v1
  Species: Synthetic
  Insert size (bp): 4323
  Cloning method: Gibson Cloning
  Sequencing primers: 5′ attaccgcctttgagtgagc; 3′ tgccacctgacgtctaagaa
Terms and licenses: Academic/Nonprofit Terms; Industry Terms: Not Available to Industry
How to cite: pre_IV_CS6_4323_v1 was a gift from Hendrik Dietz (Addgene plasmid # 126859 ; http://n2t.net/addgene:126859 ; RRID:Addgene_126859)
